>Addgene plasmid #153274 | pDGE501 | addgene full sequence | sequence record 307399 | Addgene NGS Result
TCGCGCGTTTCGGTGATGACGGTGAAAACCTCTGACACATGCAGCTCCCGGAGACGGTCACAGCTTGTCT
GTAAGCGGATGCCGGGAGCAGACAAGCCCGTCAGGGCGCGTCAGCGGGTGTTGGCGGGTGTCGGGGCTGG
CTTAACTATGCGGCATCAGAGCAGATTGTACTGAGAGTGCACCATATGCGGTGTGAAATACCGCACAGAT
GCGTAAGGAGAAAATACCGCATCAGGCGCCATTCGCCATTCAGGCTGCGCAACTGTTGGGAAGGGCGATC
GGTGCGGGCCTCTTCGCTATTACGCCAGCTGGCGAAAGGGGGATGTGCTGCAAGGCGATTAAGTTGGGTA
ACGCCAGGGTTTTCCCAGTCACGACGTTGTAAAACGACGGCCAGTGAATTCGAGCTCGGTACCTCGCGAA
TGCATCTAGATGGTCTCACCAGCAAAAACTTCAAAATCTAACACAAATTTTTATTGTATTTGAGCAGATT
TGCATAATAGTCAGCGAAGCTGTGTCAAGGGCCAACATATTATTCCCACATCGGTAGGTCAACACATAAA
CTCCAGGTTTATGAGGCTTCGTAGCAGTAGCACATGTCAAAGTCTTCTGAGACGTTGATCGGCACGTAAG
AGGTTCCAACTTTCACCATAATGAAATAAGATCACTACCGGGCGTATTTTTTGAGTTATCGAGATTTTCA
GGAGCTAAGGAAGCTAAAATGGAGAAAAAAATCACTGGATATACCACCGTTGATATATCCCAATGGCATC
GTAAAGAACATTTTGAGGCATTTCAGTCAGTTGCTCAATGTACCTATAACCAGACCGTTCAGCTGGATAT
TACGGCCTTTTTAAAGACCGTAAAGAAAAATAAGCACAAGTTTTATCCGGCCTTTATTCACATTCTTGCC
CGCCTGATGAATGCTCATCCGGAATTCCGTATGGCAATGAAAGACGGTGAGCTGGTGATATGGGATAGTG
TTCACCCTTGTTACACCGTTTTCCATGAGCAAACTGAAACGTTTTCATCGCTCTGGAGTGAATACCACGA
CGATTTCCGGCAGTTTCTACACATATATTCGCAAGATGTGGCGTGTTACGGTGAAAACCTGGCCTATTTC
CCTAAAGGGTTTATTGAGAATATGTTTTTCGTCTCAGCCAATCCCTGGGTGAGTTTCACCAGTTTTGATT
TAAACGTGGCCAATATGGACAACTTCTTCGCCCCCGTTTTCACCATGGGCAAATATTATACGCAAGGCGA
CAAGGTGCTGATGCCGCTGGCGATTCAGGTTCATCATGCCGTTTGTGATGGCTTCCATGTCGGTAGAATG
CTTAATGAATTACAACAGTACTGCGATGAGTGGCAGGGGGGGCGTAAACGCCGCGTGGATCCGGCTTACT
AAAAGCCAGATAACAGTATGCGTATTTGCGCGCTGATTTTTGCGGTATAAGAATATATACTGATATGTAT
ACCCGAAGTATGTCAAAAAGAGGTATGCTATGAAGCAGCGTATTACAGTGACAGTTGACAGCGACAGCTA
TCAGTTGCTCAAGGCATATATGATGTCAATATCTCCGGTCTGGTAAGCACAACCATGCAGAATGAAGCCC
GTCGTCTGCGTGCCGAACGCTGGAAAGCGGAAAATCAGGAAGGGATGGCTGAGGTCGCCCGGTTTATTGA
AATGAACGGCTCTTTTGCTGACGAGAACAGGGGCTGGTGAAATGCAGTTTAAGGTTTACACCTATAAAAG
AGAGAGCCGTTATCGTCTGTTTGTGGATGTACAGAGTGATATTATTGACACGCCCGGGCGACGGATGGTG
ATCCCCCTGGCCAGTGCACGTCTGCTGTCAGATAAAGTCTCCCGTGAACTTTACCCGGTGGTGCATATCG
GGGATGAAAGCTGGCGCATGATGACCACCGATATGGCCAGTGTGCCGGTTTCCGTTATCGGGGAAGAAGT
GGCTGATCTCAGCCACCGCGAAAATGACATCAAAAACGCCATTAACCTGATGTTCTGGGGAATATAAATG
TCAGGCTCCCTTATACACAGCCAGTCGAAGACTTGTTTCAGAGCTATGCTGGAAACAGCATAGCAAGTTG
AAATAAGGCTAGTCCGTTATCAACTTGAAAAAGTGGCACCGAGTCGGTGCTTTTTTTTCGAATGAGACCA
TCGGATCCCGGGCCCGTCGACTGCAGAGGCCTGCATGCAAGCTTGGCGTAATCATGGTCATAGCTGTTTC
CTGTGTGAAATTGTTATCCGCTCACAATTCCACACAACATACGAGCCGGAAGCATAAAGTGTAAAGCCTG
GGGTGCCTAATGAGTGAGCTAACTCACATTAATTGCGTTGCGCTCACTGCCCGCTTTCCAGTCGGGAAAC
CTGTCGTGCCAGCTGCATTAATGAATCGGCCAACGCGCGGGGAGAGGCGGTTTGCGTATTGGGCGCTCTT
CCGCTTCCTCGCTCACTGACTCGCTGCGCTCGGTCGTTCGGCTGCGGCGAGCGGTATCAGCTCACTCAAA
GGCGGTAATACGGTTATCCACAGAATCAGGGGATAACGCAGGAAAGAACATGTGAGCAAAAGGCCAGCAA
AAGGCCAGGAACCGTAAAAAGGCCGCGTTGCTGGCGTTTTTCCATAGGCTCCGCCCCCCTGACGAGCATC
ACAAAAATCGACGCTCAAGTCAGAGGTGGCGAAACCCGACAGGACTATAAAGATACCAGGCGTTTCCCCC
TGGAAGCTCCCTCGTGCGCTCTCCTGTTCCGACCCTGCCGCTTACCGGATACCTGTCCGCCTTTCTCCCT
TCGGGAAGCGTGGCGCTTTCTCATAGCTCACGCTGTAGGTATCTCAGTTCGGTGTAGGTCGTTCGCTCCA
AGCTGGGCTGTGTGCACGAACCCCCCGTTCAGCCCGACCGCTGCGCCTTATCCGGTAACTATCGTCTTGA
GTCCAACCCGGTAAGACACGACTTATCGCCACTGGCAGCAGCCACTGGTAACAGGATTAGCAGAGCGAGG
TATGTAGGCGGTGCTACAGAGTTCTTGAAGTGGTGGCCTAACTACGGCTACACTAGAAGAACAGTATTTG
GTATCTGCGCTCTGCTGAAGCCAGTTACCTTCGGAAAAAGAGTTGGTAGCTCTTGATCCGGCAAACAAAC
CACCGCTGGTAGCGGTGGTTTTTTTGTTTGCAAGCAGCAGATTACGCGCAGAAAAAAAGGATCTCAAGAA
GATCCTTTGATCTTTTCTACGGGGTCTGACGCTCAGTGGAACGAAAACTCACGTTAAGGGATTTTGGTCA
TGAGATTATCAAAAAGGATCTTCACCTAGATCCTTTTAAATTAAAAATGAAGTTTTAAATCAATCTAAAG
TATATATGAGTAAACTTGGTCTGACAGTTACCAATGCTTAATCAGTGAGGCACCTATCTCAGCGATCTGT
CTATTTCGTTCATCCATAGTTGCCTGACTCCCCGTCGTGTAGATAACTACGATACGGGAGGGCTTACCAT
CTGGCCCCAGTGCTGCAATGATACCGCGAGATCCACGCTCACCGGCTCCAGATTTATCAGCAATAAACCA
GCCAGCCGGAAGGGCCGAGCGCAGAAGTGGTCCTGCAACTTTATCCGCCTCCATCCAGTCTATTAATTGT
TGCCGGGAAGCTAGAGTAAGTAGTTCGCCAGTTAATAGTTTGCGCAACGTTGTTGCCATTGCTACAGGCA
TCGTGGTGTCACGCTCGTCGTTTGGTATGGCTTCATTCAGCTCCGGTTCCCAACGATCAAGGCGAGTTAC
ATGATCCCCCATGTTGTGCAAAAAAGCGGTTAGCTCCTTCGGTCCTCCGATCGTTGTCAGAAGTAAGTTG
GCCGCAGTGTTATCACTCATGGTTATGGCAGCACTGCATAATTCTCTTACTGTCATGCCATCCGTAAGAT
GCTTTTCTGTGACTGGTGAGTACTCAACCAAGTCATTCTGAGAATAGTGTATGCGGCGACCGAGTTGCTC
TTGCCCGGCGTCAATACGGGATAATACCGCGCCACATAGCAGAACTTTAAAAGTGCTCATCATTGGAAAA
CGTTCTTCGGGGCGAAAACTCTCAAGGATCTTACCGCTGTTGAGATCCAGTTCGATGTAACCCACTCGTG
CACCCAACTGATCTTCAGCATCTTTTACTTTCACCAGCGTTTCTGGGTGAGCAAAAACAGGAAGGCAAAA
TGCCGCAAAAAAGGGAATAAGGGCGACACGGAAATGTTGAATACTCATACTCTTCCTTTTTCAATATTAT
TGAAGCATTTATCAGGGTTATTGTCTCATGAGCGGATACATATTTGAATGTATTTAGAAAAATAAACAAA
TAGGGGTTCCGCGCACATTTCCCCGAAAAGTGCCACCTGACGTCTAAGAAACCATTATTATCATGACATT
AACCTATAAAAATAGGCGTATCACGAGGCCCTTTCGTC
Features (pLannotate 1.2.2; 15 found; start..end, strand, type, name):
    137..236     +  misc_feature   bom (fragment): basis of mobility region from pBR322
    242..399     -  CDS            lacZα (fragment): LacZα fragment of β-galactosidase; lacZ fragment
    616..718     +  promoter       cat promoter: promoter of the E. coli cat gene encoding chloramphenicol acetyltransferase
    719..1377    +  CDS            CmR: chloramphenicol acetyltransferase; cat; confers resistance to chloramphenicol
   1559..1717    +  CDS            ccdA (fragment): CCDA_ECO57 - Also known as H, letA. Experimental evidence at protein level: Swiss-Prot protein existence level 1. Antitoxin component of a type II toxin-antitoxin (TA) system which inhibits the post-segregational killing (PSK) of plasmid-free cells, also referred to as a plasmid addiction system. Binds to and blocks the activity of CcdB; will also remove bound CcdB protein from the CcdB-GyrA complex by forming a CcdA-CcdB complex, a process termed rejuvenation. Functions as a transcriptional corepressor for the ccdAB operon, repression also requires CcdB (By similarity). From Escherichia coli
   1722..2024    +  CDS            ccdB: CCDB_ECOLI - Also known as G, letB, letD. Experimental evidence at protein level: Swiss-Prot protein existence level 1. Toxic component of a type II toxin-antitoxin (TA) system, functioning in plasmid maintainence. Responsible for the post- segregational killing (PSK) of plasmid-free cells, also referred to as a plasmid addiction system. Half-life of over 2 hours. Cell killing by CcdB is accompanied by filamentation, defects in chromosome and plasmid segregation, defects in cell division, formation of anucleate cells, decreased DNA synthesis and plasmid loss. Interferes with the activity of DN
   2083..2150    +  misc_RNA       tracrRNA (fragment): trans-activating CRISPR RNA for the Streptococcus pyogenes CRISPR/Cas9 system
   2251..2267    -  protein_bind   lac operator: The lac repressor binds to the lac operator to inhibit transcription in E. coli. This inhibition can be relieved by adding lactose or isopropyl-β-D-thiogalactopyranoside (IPTG). lac repressor encoded by lacI
   2275..2305    -  promoter       lac promoter: promoter for the E. coli lac operon
   2320..2341    -  protein_bind   CAP binding site: CAP binding activates transcription in the presence of cAMP. E. coli catabolite activator protein
   2354..2446    -  CDS            lacI (fragment): lac repressor; lacI; The lac repressor binds to the lac operator to inhibit transcription in E. coli. This inhibition can be relieved by adding lactose or isopropyl-β-D-thiogalactopyranoside (IPTG).
   2629..3217    -  rep_origin     ori: high-copy-number ColE1/pMB1/pBR322/pUC origin of replication
   3388..4248    -  CDS            AmpR: β-lactamase; bla; confers resistance to ampicillin, carbenicillin, and related antibiotics
   4249..4353    -  promoter       AmpR promoter: bla
   4448..35      +  CDS            rop (fragment) (across the origin): Rop protein, which maintains plasmids at low copy number; rop
