[The description below was written by a language model from this plasmid's Addgene catalogue record and pLannotate feature annotations shown in this document.]
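Description:
pDGE501 is an empty CRISPR shuttle vector built on a pUC57-BsaI backbone and used to prepare single guide RNA transcriptional units for plant genome editing. It is described as the "M7" module of a set of shuttle vectors. The sequenced plasmid is about 4.4 kb and replicates in E. coli at high copy from a ColE1/pUC-type origin. It carries an ampicillin resistance gene (β-lactamase with its own promoter) on the backbone. Remnants of the lac region (lacZα fragment, lac promoter and operator, CAP site) and short bom, rop and lacI fragments are backbone leftovers.

The working part is a guide RNA scaffold placed behind the Solanum lycopersicum U3 promoter, a small nuclear RNA-type promoter of the kind used to drive short non-coding transcripts in plants. The catalogue entry states this promoter, but the automated feature table does not annotate it. By position it would presumably lie in the unannotated stretch upstream of the cassette. Between the promoter and the annotated Streptococcus pyogenes Cas9 tracrRNA-derived scaffold fragment sits a negative-selection cassette. This cassette consists of a chloramphenicol acetyltransferase gene with its cat promoter, a ccdA fragment and the complete ccdB toxin gene. Because ccdB is lethal to ordinary E. coli, the empty vector is maintained in a ccdB-tolerant strain under chloramphenicol and ampicillin selection.

Hybridized oligonucleotides encoding a target-specific spacer are cloned in to make the guide unit, presumably replacing the ccdB/CmR cassette so that standard strains counter-select uncut vector. The finished U3-driven sgRNA units are meant to be combined with units from other shuttle modules. The associated work used such multiplex editing arrays in Nicotiana benthamiana and Arabidopsis. The record does not detail the restriction enzymes or the assembly overhangs.
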