Addgene plasmid #153274: pDGE501
Purpose: (Empty Backbone) M7 shuttle vector containing the Solanum lycopersicum U3 promoter for preparation of single guide RNA transcriptional units by cloning of hybridized oligonucleotides.
Depositing lab: Johannes Stuttmann. Depositing organization: Martin-Luther-Universitaet Halle-Wittenberg. Publication: Highly efficient multiplex editing: One-shot generation of 8x Nicotiana benthamiana and 12x Arabidopsis mutants. Stuttmann J, Barthel K, Martin P, Ordon J, Erickson JL, Herr R, Ferik F, Kretschmer C, Berner T, Keilwagen J, Marillonnet S, Bonas U. Plant J. 2021 Feb 12. doi: 10.1111/tpj.15197. PubMed 33577114.
Backbone
  Vector backbone: pUC57-BsaI
  Backbone size (bp): 2700
  Vector type: CRISPR
  Selectable markers: ccdB
Growth in bacteria
  Bacterial resistance: Chloramphenicol and Ampicillin, 25 & 100 μg/mL
  Growth temperature: 37°C
  Growth strain: ccdB Survival
  Copy number: High Copy
Gene/Insert
  Gene/Insert name: None
Terms and licenses: Academic/Nonprofit Terms; Industry Terms: Not Available to Industry
Depositor comments: Please visit https://www.biorxiv.org/content/10.1101/2020.03.31.018671v2 for bioRxiv preprint.
How to cite: pDGE501 was a gift from Johannes Stuttmann (Addgene plasmid # 153274 ; http://n2t.net/addgene:153274 ; RRID:Addgene_153274)
